>Addgene plasmid #225789 | pGLU_108 | addgene full sequence | sequence record 447022 | Addgene NGS Result
GTATCGCAGGTCTCATCATGGAAAGACATCCGCTCAAATGAGGAACATTCGGCGGCGGTCTGCCTGCGGC
ACGGGGGGTCGGCTCGACAGACGCCGCAACAACAAGGAAAAGCGTTGTTGCGGCTTACTTGTCCGACGAC
TTTTGAGCTCCCATGCTACGGCTCCATGCACATCTTGAGGCGAACTGTCTCTTATACACATCTGGGTCAC
GCGTAGGACGCGTCGAGTAGGGTGTATTATCTACCCGGGCGGACGTATGAGACCGTCAGACACGATCGAG
CATGCTAGTCGATATCGAGAAGGCTAGGTGGAGGCTCAGTGATGATAAGTCTGCGATGGTGGATGCATGT
GTCATGGTCATAGCTGTTTCCTGTGTGAAATTGTTATCCGCTCAGAGGGCACAATCCTATTCCGCGCTAT
CCGACAATCTCCAAGACATTAGGTGGAGTTCAGTTCGGCGTATGGCATATGTCGCTGGAAAGAACATGTG
AGCAAAAGGCCAGCAAAAGGCCAGGAACCGTAAAAAGGCCGCGTTGCTGGCGTTTTTCCATAGGCTCCGC
CCCCCTGACGAGCATCACAAAAATCGACGCTCAAGTCAGAGGTGGCGAAACCCGACAGGACTATAAAGAT
ACCAGGCGTTTCCCCCTGGAAGCTCCCTCGTGCGCTCTCCTGTTCCGACCCTGCCGCTTACCGGATACCT
GTCCGCCTTTCTCCCTTCGGGAAGCGTGGCGCTTTCTCATAGCTCACGCTGTAGGTATCTCAGTTCGGTG
TAGGTCGTTCGCTCCAAGCTGGGCTGTGTGCACGAACCCCCCGTTCAGCCCGACCGCTGCGCCTTATCCG
GTAACTATCGTCTTGAGTCCAACCCGGTAAGACACGACTTATCGCCACTGGCAGCAGCCACTGGTAACAG
GATTAGCAGAGCGAGGTATGTAGGCGGTGCTACAGAGTTCTTGAAGTGGTGGCCTAACTACGGCTACACT
AGAAGAACAGTATTTGGTATCTGCGCTCTGCTGAAGCCAGTTACCTTCGGAAAAAGAGTTGGTAGCTCTT
GATCCGGCAAACAAACCACCGCTGGTAGCGGTGGTTTTTTTGTTTGCAAGCAGCAGATTACGCGCAGAAA
AAAAGGATCTCAAGAAGATCCTTTGATCTTTTCTACGGGGTCTGACGCTCTATTCAACAAAGCCGCCGTC
CCGTCAAGTCAGCGTAAATGGGTAGGGGGCTTCAAATCGTCCCCCCATACGATATAAGTTGTTACTAGTG
CTTGGATTCTCACCAATAAAAAACGCCCGGCGGCAACCGAGCGTTCTGAACAAATCCAGATGGAGTTCTG
AGGTCATTACTGGATCTATCAACAGGAGTCCAAGCGAGCTCGATATCAAATTACGCCCCGCCCTGCCACT
CATCGCAGTACTGTTGTAATTCATTAAGCATTCTGCCGACATGGAAGCCATCACAAACGGCATGATGAAC
CTGAATCGCCAGCGGCATCAGCACCTTGTCGCCTTGCGTATAATATTTGCCCATGGTGAAAACGGGGGCG
AAGAAGTTGTCCATATTGGCCACGTTTAAATCAAAACTGGTGAAACTCACCCAGGGATTGGCTGAGACGA
AAAACATATTCTCAATAAACCCTTTAGGGAAATAGGCCAGGTTTTCACCGTAACACGCCACATCTTGCGA
ATATATGTGTAGAAACTGCCGGAAATCGTCGTGGTATTCACTCCAGAGCGATGAAAACGTTTCAGTTTGC
TCATGGAAAACGGTGTAACAAGGGTGAACACTATCCCATATCACCAGCTCACCGTCTTTCATTGCCATAC
GAAATTCCGGATGAGCATTCATCAGGCGGGCAAGAATGTGAATAAAGGCCGGATAAAACTTGTGCTTATT
TTTCTTTACGGTCTTTAAAAAGGCCGTAATATCCAGCTGAACGGTCTGGTTATAGGTACATTGAGCAACT
GACTGAAATGCCTCAAAATGTTCTTTACGATGCCATTGGGATATATCAACGGTGGTATATCCAGTGATTT
TTTTCTCCATTTTAGCTTCCTTAGCTCCTGAAAATCTCGATAACTCAAAAAATACGCCCGGTAGTGATCT
TATTTCATTATGGTGAAAGTTGGAACCTCTTACGTGCCGATCAACGTCTCATTGATACCTGAAACAAAAC
CCATCGTACGGCCAAGGAAGTCTCCAATAACTGTGATCCACCACAAGCGCCAGGGTTTTCCCAGTCACGA
CGTTGTAAAACGACGGCCAGTCATGCATAATCCGCACGCATCTGGAATAAGGAAGTGCCATTCCGCCTGA
CCT
Features (pLannotate 1.2.2; 7 found; start..end, strand, type, name):
    185..203     +  misc_feature   Tn5 ME: hyperactive mosaic end for Tn5 transposase recognition (Reznikoff et al., 2004)
    379..394     -  protein_bind   lac operator (fragment): The lac repressor binds to the lac operator to inhibit transcription in E. coli. This inhibition can be relieved by adding lactose or isopropyl-β-D-thiogalactopyranoside (IPTG). lac repressor encoded by lacI
    545..1133    -  rep_origin     ori: high-copy-number ColE1/pMB1/pBR322/pUC origin of replication
   1266..1360    -  terminator     lambda t0 terminator: transcription terminator from phage lambda
   1384..2040    -  CDS            cat: CAT_ECOLX - Experimental evidence at protein level: Swiss-Prot protein existence level 1. This enzyme is an effector of chloramphenicol resistance in bacteria. From Escherichia coli. This protein is used as a marker in many commonly used cloning vectors, such as pACYC184.
   2041..2143    -  promoter       cat promoter: promoter of the E. coli cat gene encoding chloramphenicol acetyltransferase
   2218..2261    -  CDS            lacZα (fragment): LacZα fragment of β-galactosidase; lacZ fragment
