[The description below was written by a language model from this plasmid's Addgene catalogue record and pLannotate feature annotations shown in this document.]
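Description:
pGLU_108 is a small (about 2.3 kb) synthetic-biology plasmid maintained in E. coli, deposited as one member of a part library (RS421 library, variant 13166) built for a scalable transposon mutagenesis system aimed at non-model bacteria. No named backbone is recorded. The annotated sequence shows a minimal propagation scaffold: a high-copy ColE1/pUC-type origin of replication and a chloramphenicol acetyltransferase (cat) gene driven by its native cat promoter and followed by the phage lambda t0 terminator. This agrees with the catalogue entry of chloramphenicol selection and high copy number.

The insert is listed as 13166_[Tn5], with Sinorhizobium meliloti 1021 given as the source species. The record does not say what kind of element variant 13166 is (for example a promoter or other regulatory sequence), and no annotated feature corresponds to it. The most likely location is one of the unannotated stretches of the sequence, but the record does not confirm this. The only transposon-related feature detected is a single 19 bp hyperactive Tn5 mosaic end, the short sequence recognised by Tn5 transposase. Only one such end is annotated, and no transposase gene, second selectable marker or conjugative transfer origin is annotated, so this plasmid looks like a library part or storage clone rather than a complete, deliverable transposon vector. Short fragments of a lac operator and of lacZα are also detected and are probably remnants of a cloning site rather than functional units.

As far as the record supports, the plasmid serves as an individually archived library variant for assembling or testing Tn5-based mutagenesis constructs in diverse bacterial hosts.
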