Addgene plasmid #225789: pGLU_108
Purpose: RS421 library variant 13166
Depositing lab: Nili Ostrov. Depositing organization: Cultivarium, Convergent Research. Publication: A scalable transposon mutagenesis system for non-model bacteria. Gilbert C, Leung J, Crits-Christoph A, Kang SC, Esmurria A, Fenn K, Brumwell SL, Martin-Moldes Z, Mendler K, Barnum TP, Nguyen M-A, Lee HH, Ostrov N. bioRxiv 2025.12.22.696024 10.64898/2025.12.22.696024.
Backbone
  Vector backbone: N/A
  Vector type: Synthetic Biology
Growth in bacteria
  Bacterial resistance: Chloramphenicol, 25 μg/mL
  Growth temperature: 37°C
  Growth strain: DH5alpha
  Copy number: High Copy
Gene/Insert
  Gene/Insert name: 13166_[Tn5]
  Species: Sinorhizobium meliloti 1021
  Mutation: N/A
  Cloning method: Other
Terms and licenses: Academic/Nonprofit Terms; Industry Terms: Not Available to Industry
How to cite: pGLU_108 was a gift from Nili Ostrov (Addgene plasmid # 225789 ; http://n2t.net/addgene:225789 ; RRID:Addgene_225789)
